Addgene plasmid #173598: Lenti-sgKmt2d#2/Cre
Purpose: Expresses a Kmt2d-targeting gRNA and Cre-recombinase
Depositing lab: Charles Swanton. Depositing organization: University College London. Publication: A functional taxonomy of tumor suppression in oncogenic KRAS-driven lung cancer. Cai H, Chew SK, Li C, Tsai MK, Andrejka L, Murray CW, Hughes NW, Shuldiner EG, Ashkin EL, Tang R, Hung KL, Chen LC, Lee SYC, Yousefi M, Lin WY, Kunder CA, Cong L, McFarland CD, Petrov DA, Swanton C, Winslow MM. Cancer Discov. 2021 Feb 19. pii: 2159-8290.CD-20-1325. doi: 10.1158/2159-8290.CD-20-1325. PubMed 33608386.
Backbone
  Vector backbone: pLL3.3
  Vector type: Lentiviral, Cre/Lox, CRISPR
Growth in bacteria
  Bacterial resistance: Ampicillin, 100 μg/mL
  Growth temperature: 37°C
  Growth strain: NEB Stable
  Copy number: High Copy
Gene/Insert
  Gene/Insert name: gRNA targeting Kmt2d
  gRNA/shRNA sequence: GAGCATCCGGCGCATCAATG
  Species: M. musculus (mouse)
  Entrez Gene: Kmt2d (a.k.a. ALR, C430014K11Rik, KMT2B, Mll2, Mll4)
  Cloning method: Restriction Enzyme; 5′ cloning site unknown (unknown if destroyed); 3′ cloning site unknown (unknown if destroyed)
Terms and licenses: Academic/Nonprofit Terms; Industry Terms: Not Available to Industry
How to cite: Lenti-sgKmt2d#2/Cre was a gift from Charles Swanton (Addgene plasmid # 173598 ; http://n2t.net/addgene:173598 ; RRID:Addgene_173598)
