[The description below was written by a language model from this plasmid's Addgene catalogue record and pLannotate feature annotations shown in this document.]
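Description:
Lenti-sgKmt2d#2/Cre is a lentiviral CRISPR/Cre vector of about 7.8 kb built on the pLL3.3 backbone. It delivers a guide RNA against mouse Kmt2d (also known as Mll2/Mll4) together with Cre recombinase from a single provirus. In bacteria it is maintained as a high-copy plasmid through a ColE1/pUC-type origin and selected with ampicillin via the β-lactamase gene. No mammalian drug-selection marker or fluorescent reporter is annotated.

The viral portion has a third-generation-style layout. A CMV enhancer/promoter is fused to a truncated HIV-1 5' LTR to drive genomic RNA production in packaging cells. It is followed by the Ψ packaging signal with a partial gag sequence, the Rev response element for Rev-dependent nuclear export, and the cPPT/CTS. Two independent expression units sit downstream. In the first, a human U6 RNA polymerase III promoter transcribes the Kmt2d-targeting spacer joined to the Streptococcus pyogenes Cas9 guide scaffold. In the second, the mouse PGK promoter drives Cre. A WPRE after Cre enhances transcript expression, and the cassette ends in a nef-derived fragment and a truncated LTR at the 3' end.

The vector does not encode Cas9, so editing requires the nuclease to be supplied by the recipient cells or animal. Cre is presumably meant to recombine loxP-flanked alleles in transduced cells at the same time that the guide disrupts Kmt2d. The associated publication concerns the functional classification of tumour suppressors in oncogenic KRAS-driven lung cancer, which fits this use, although the record does not specify the recipient mouse genotype. The "#2" in the name suggests it is one of several guides against the same gene.
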