Features (pLannotate 1.2.2; 21 found; start..end, strand, type, name):
    152..204     -  misc_feature   bom (fragment): basis of mobility region from pBR322
    359..738     +  enhancer       CMV enhancer: human cytomegalovirus immediate early enhancer
    739..938     +  promoter       CMV promoter: human cytomegalovirus (CMV) immediate early promoter
    956..1136    +  LTR            5' LTR (truncated): truncated 5' long terminal repeat (LTR) from HIV-1
   1183..1308    +  misc_feature   HIV-1 Ψ: packaging signal of human immunodeficiency virus type 1
   1292..1630    +  CDS            HIV-1 gag (fragment): gag protein from human immunodeficiency virus 1; gag
   1805..2038    +  misc_feature   RRE: The Rev response element (RRE) of HIV-1 allows for Rev-dependent mRNA export from the nucleus to the cytoplasm.
   2415..2515    +  CDS            Rev (fragment): human immunodeficiency virus 1 (HIV-1) Rev protein; rev; enhances nuclear export of unspliced and incompletely spliced viral mRNAs
   2565..2682    +  misc_feature   cPPT/CTS: central polypurine tract and central termination sequence of HIV-1
   2764..3004    +  promoter       U6 promoter: RNA polymerase III promoter for human U6 snRNA
   3033..3108    +  misc_RNA       gRNA scaffold: guide RNA scaffold for the Streptococcus pyogenes CRISPR/Cas9 system
   3161..3653    +  promoter       PGK promoter: mouse phosphoglycerate kinase 1 promoter
   3683..4713    +  CDS            Cre (fragment): site-specific recombinase Cre is a site-specific recombinase from bacteriophage P1. Recombination occurs at loxP sequences.
   4746..4769    +  misc_feature   MCS (fragment): pBluescript multiple cloning site
   4769..5357    +  misc_feature   WPRE: woodchuck hepatitis virus posttranscriptional regulatory element
   5358..5377    +  misc_feature   MCS (fragment): pBluescript multiple cloning site
   5379..5879    +  CDS            nef (fragment): NEF_HV1LA - Experimental evidence at protein level: Swiss-Prot protein existence level 1. Extracellular Nef protein targets CD4(+) T-lymphocytes for apoptosis by interacting with CXCR4 surface receptors. From Human immunodeficiency virus type 1 group M subtype B (isolate Lai) (HIV-1).
   5886..6066    +  LTR            5' LTR (truncated): truncated 5' long terminal repeat (LTR) from HIV-1
   6128..6716    -  rep_origin     ori: high-copy-number ColE1/pMB1/pBR322/pUC origin of replication
   6887..7747    -  CDS            AmpR: β-lactamase; bla; confers resistance to ampicillin, carbenicillin, and related antibiotics
   7748..93      -  promoter       AmpR promoter (across the origin): bla
>Addgene plasmid #173598 | Lenti-sgKmt2d#2/Cre | addgene full sequence | sequence record 361628 | Addgene NGS Result
TCAATATTATTGAAGCATTTATCAGGGTTATTGTCTCATGAGCGGATACATATTTGAATGTATTTAGAAA
AATAAACAAATAGGGGTTCCGCGCACATTTCCCCGAAAAGTGCCACCTGACGTCGACGGATCGGGAGATC
TCCCGATCCCCTATGGTGCACTCTCAGTACAATCTGCTCTGATGCCGCATAGTTAAGCCAGTATCTGCTC
CCTGCTTGTGTGTTGGAGGTCGCTGAGTAGTGCGCGAGCAAAATTTAAGCTACAACAAGGCAAGGCTTGA
CCGACAATTGCATGAAGAATCTGCTTAGGGTTAGGCGTTTTGCGCTGCTTCGCGATGTACGGGCCAGATA
TACGCGTTGACATTGATTATTGACTAGTTATTAATAGTAATCAATTACGGGGTCATTAGTTCATAGCCCA
TATATGGAGTTCCGCGTTACATAACTTACGGTAAATGGCCCGCCTGGCTGACCGCCCAACGACCCCCGCC
CATTGACGTCAATAATGACGTATGTTCCCATAGTAACGCCAATAGGGACTTTCCATTGACGTCAATGGGT
GGAGTATTTACGGTAAACTGCCCACTTGGCAGTACATCAAGTGTATCATATGCCAAGTACGCCCCCTATT
GACGTCAATGACGGTAAATGGCCCGCCTGGCATTATGCCCAGTACATGACCTTATGGGACTTTCCTACTT
GGCAGTACATCTACGTATTAGTCATCGCTATTACCATGGTGATGCGGTTTTGGCAGTACATCAATGGGCG
TGGATAGCGGTTTGACTCACGGGGATTTCCAAGTCTCCACCCCATTGACGTCAATGGGAGTTTGTTTTGG
CACCAAAATCAACGGGACTTTCCAAAATGTCGTAACAACTCCGCCCCATTGACGCAAATGGGCGGTAGGC
GTGTACGGTGGGAGGTCTATATAAGCAGCGCGTTTTGCCTGTACTGGGTCTCTCTGGTTAGACCAGATCT
GAGCCTGGGAGCTCTCTGGCTAACTAGGGAACCCACTGCTTAAGCCTCAATAAAGCTTGCCTTGAGTGCT
TCAAGTAGTGTGTGCCCGTCTGTTGTGTGACTCTGGTAACTAGAGATCCCTCAGACCCTTTTAGTCAGTG
TGGAAAATCTCTAGCAGTGGCGCCCGAACAGGGACTTGAAAGCGAAAGGGAAACCAGAGGAGCTCTCTCG
ACGCAGGACTCGGCTTGCTGAAGCGCGCACGGCAAGAGGCGAGGGGCGGCGACTGGTGAGTACGCCAAAA
ATTTTGACTAGCGGAGGCTAGAAGGAGAGAGATGGGTGCGAGAGCGTCAGTATTAAGCGGGGGAGAATTA
GATCGCGATGGGAAAAAATTCGGTTAAGGCCAGGGGGAAAGAAAAAATATAAATTAAAACATATAGTATG
GGCAAGCAGGGAGCTAGAACGATTCGCAGTTAATCCTGGCCTGTTAGAAACATCAGAAGGCTGTAGACAA
ATACTGGGACAGCTACAACCATCCCTTCAGACAGGATCAGAAGAACTTAGATCATTATATAATACAGTAG
CAACCCTCTATTGTGTGCATCAAAGGATAGAGATAAAAGACACCAAGGAAGCTTTAGACAAGATAGAGGA
AGAGCAAAACAAAAGTAAGACCACCGCACAGCAAGCGGCCGGCCGCTGATCTTCAGACCTGGAGGAGGAG
ATATGAGGGACAATTGGAGAAGTGAATTATATAAATATAAAGTAGTAAAAATTGAACCATTAGGAGTAGC
ACCCACCAAGGCAAAGAGAAGAGTGGTGCAGAGAGAAAAAAGAGCAGTGGGAATAGGAGCTTTGTTCCTT
GGGTTCTTGGGAGCAGCAGGAAGCACTATGGGCGCAGCGTCAATGACGCTGACGGTACAGGCCAGACAAT
TATTGTCTGGTATAGTGCAGCAGCAGAACAATTTGCTGAGGGCTATTGAGGCGCAACAGCATCTGTTGCA
ACTCACAGTCTGGGGCATCAAGCAGCTCCAGGCAAGAATCCTGGCTGTGGAAAGATACCTAAAGGATCAA
CAGCTCCTGGGGATTTGGGGTTGCTCTGGAAAACTCATTTGCACCACTGCTGTGCCTTGGAATGCTAGTT
GGAGTAATAAATCTCTGGAACAGATTTGGAATCACACGACCTGGATGGAGTGGGACAGAGAAATTAACAA
TTACACAAGCTTAATACACTCCTTAATTGAAGAATCGCAAAACCAGCAAGAAAAGAATGAACAAGAATTA
TTGGAATTAGATAAATGGGCAAGTTTGTGGAATTGGTTTAACATAACAAATTGGCTGTGGTATATAAAAT
TATTCATAATGATAGTAGGAGGCTTGGTAGGTTTAAGAATAGTTTTTGCTGTACTTTCTATAGTGAATAG
AGTTAGGCAGGGATATTCACCATTATCGTTTCAGACCCACCTCCCAACCCCGAGGGGACCCGACAGGCCC
GAAGGAATAGAAGAAGAAGGTGGAGAGAGAGACAGAGACAGATCCATTCGATTAGTGAACGGATCGGCAC
TGCGTGCGCCAATTCTGCAGACAAATGGCAGTATTCATCCACAATTTTAAAAGAAAAGGGGGGATTGGGG
GGTACAGTGCAGGGGAAAGAATAGTAGACATAATAGCAACAGACATACAAACTAAAGAATTACAAAAACA
AATTACAAAAATTCAAAATTTTCGGGTTTATTACAGGGACAGCAGAGATCCAGTTTGGTTAGTACCGGGC
CCGCTCTAGCCCTGCAGGAACTGTTTAAACTGTGAGGGCCTATTTCCCATGATTCCTTCATATTTGCATA
TACGATACAAGGCTGTTAGAGAGATAATTGGAATTAATTTGACTGTAAACACAAAGATATTAGTACAAAA
TACGTGACGTAGAAAGTAATAATTTCTTGGGTAGTTTGCAGTTTTAAAATTATGTTTTAAAATGGACTAT
CATATGCTTACCGTAACTTGAAAGTATTTCGATTTCTTGGCTTTATATATCTTGTGGAAAGGACCAAACA
CCGAGCATCCGGCGCATCAATGGTTTTAGAGCTAGAAATAGCAAGTTAAAATAAGGCTAGTCCGTTATCA
ACTTGAAAAAGTGGCACCGAGTCGGTGCTTTTTTGTTTGGCGCGCCTATGGCTTAATTAACATGGCGGCC
GCATTCTACCGGGTAGGGGAGGCGCTTTTCCCAAGGCAGTCTGGAGCATGCGCTTTAGCAGCCCCGCTGG
GCACTTGGCGCTACACAAGTGGCCTCTGGCCTCGCACACATTCCACATCCACCGGTAGGCGCCAACCGGC
TCCGTTCTTTGGTGGCCCCTTCGCGCCACCTTCTACTCCTCCCCTAGTCAGGAAGTTCCCCCCCGCCCCG
CAGCTCGCGTCGTGCAGGACGTGACAAATGGAAGTAGCACGTCTCACTAGTCTCGTGCAGATGGACAGCA
CCGCTGAGCAATGGAAGCGGGTAGGCCTTTGGGGCAGCGGCCAATAGCAGCTTTGCTCCTTCGCTTTCTG
GGCTCAGAGGCTGGGAAGGGGTGGGTCCGGGGGCGGGCTCAGGGGCGGGCTCAGGGGCGGGGCGGGCGCC
CGAAGGTCCTCCGGAGGCCCGGCATTCTGCACGCTTCAAAAGCGCACGTCTGCCGCGCTGTTCTCCTCTT
CCTCATCTCCGGGACCCGGGATGCCCAAGAAGAAGAGGAAGGTGTCCAATTTACTGACCGTACACCAAAA
TTTGCCTGCATTACCGGTCGATGCAACGAGTGATGAGGTTCGCAAGAACCTGATGGACATGTTCAGGGAT
CGCCAGGCGTTTTCTGAGCATACCTGGAAAATGCTTCTGTCCGTTTGCCGGTCGTGGGCGGCATGGTGCA
AGTTGAATAACCGGAAATGGTTTCCCGCAGAACCTGAAGATGTTCGCGATTATCTTCTATATCTTCAGGC
GCGCGGTCTGGCAGTAAAAACTATCCAGCAACATTTGGGCCAGCTAAACATGCTTCATCGTCGGTCCGGG
CTGCCACGACCAAGTGACAGCAATGCTGTTTCACTGGTTATGCGGCGGATCCGAAAAGAAAACGTTGATG
CCGGTGAACGTGCAAAACAGGCTCTAGCGTTCGAACGCACTGATTTCGACCAGGTTCGTTCACTCATGGA
AAATAGCGATCGCTGCCAGGATATACGTAATCTGGCATTTCTGGGGATTGCTTATAACACCCTGTTACGT
ATAGCCGAAATTGCCAGGATCAGGGTTAAAGATATCTCACGTACTGACGGTGGGAGAATGTTAATCCATA
TTGGCAGAACGAAAACGCTGGTTAGCACCGCAGGTGTAGAGAAGGCACTTAGCCTGGGGGTAACTAAACT
GGTCGAGCGATGGATTTCCGTCTCTGGTGTAGCTGATGATCCGAATAACTACCTGTTTTGCCGGGTCAGA
AAAAATGGTGTTGCCGCGCCATCTGCCACCAGCCAGCTATCAACTCGCGCCCTGGAAGGGATTTTTGAAG
CAACTCATCGATTGATTTACGGCGCTAAGGATGACTCTGGTCAGAGATACCTGGCCTGGTCTGGACACAG
TGCCCGTGTCGGAGCCGCGCGAGATATGGCCCGCGCTGGAGTTTCAATACCGGAGATCATGCAAGCTGGT
GGCTGGACCAATGTAAATATTGTCATGAACTATATCCGTAACCTGGATAGTGAAACAGGGGCAATGGTGC
GCCTGCTGGAAGATGGCGATTAGCCATGTTTAAGGGTTCCGGTTCCACTAGGTACAATTCGATATCAAGC
TTATCGATAATCAACCTCTGGATTACAAAATTTGTGAAAGATTGACTGGTATTCTTAACTATGTTGCTCC
TTTTACGCTATGTGGATACGCTGCTTTAATGCCTTTGTATCATGCTATTGCTTCCCGTATGGCTTTCATT
TTCTCCTCCTTGTATAAATCCTGGTTGCTGTCTCTTTATGAGGAGTTGTGGCCCGTTGTCAGGCAACGTG
GCGTGGTGTGCACTGTGTTTGCTGACGCAACCCCCACTGGTTGGGGCATTGCCACCACCTGTCAGCTCCT
TTCCGGGACTTTCGCTTTCCCCCTCCCTATTGCCACGGCGGAACTCATCGCCGCCTGCCTTGCCCGCTGC
TGGACAGGGGCTCGGCTGTTGGGCACTGACAATTCCGTGGTGTTGTCGGGGAAATCATCGTCCTTTCCTT
GGCTGCTCGCCTGTGTTGCCACCTGGATTCTGCGCGGGACGTCCTTCTGCTACGTCCCTTCGGCCCTCAA
TCCAGCGGACCTTCCTTCCCGCGGCCTGCTGCCGGCTCTGCGGCCTCTTCCGCGTCTTCGCCTTCGCCCT
CAGACGAGTCGGATCTCCCTTTGGGCCGCCTCCCCGCATCGATACCGTCGACCTCGATCGAGACCTAGAA
AAACATGGAGCAATCACAAGTAGCAATACAGCAGCTACCAATGCTGATTGTGCCTGGCTAGAAGCACAAG
AGGAGGAGGAGGTGGGTTTTCCAGTCACACCTCAGGTACCTTTAAGACCAATGACTTACAAGGCAGCTGT
AGATCTTAGCCACTTTTTAAAAGAAAAGGGGGGACTGGAAGGGCTAATTCACTCCCAACGAAGACAAGAT
ATCCTTGATCTGTGGATCTACCACACACAAGGCTACTTCCCTGATTGGCAGAACTACACACCAGGGCCAG
GGATCAGATATCCACTGACCTTTGGATGGTGCTACAAGCTAGTACCAGTTGAGCAAGAGAAGGTAGAAGA
AGCCAATGAAGGAGAGAACACCCGCTTGTTACACCCTGTGAGCCTGCATGGGATGGATGACCCGGAGAGA
GAAGTATTAGAGTGGAGGTTTGACAGCCGCCTAGCATTTCATCACATGGCCCGAGAGCTGCATCCGGACT
GTACTGGGTCTCTCTGGTTAGACCAGATCTGAGCCTGGGAGCTCTCTGGCTAACTAGGGAACCCACTGCT
TAAGCCTCAATAAAGCTTGCCTTGAGTGCTTCAAGTAGTGTGTGCCCGTCTGTTGTGTGACTCTGGTAAC
TAGAGATCCCTCAGACCCTTTTAGTCAGTGTGGAAAATCTCTAGCAGCATGTGAGCAAAAGGCCAGCAAA
AGGCCAGGAACCGTAAAAAGGCCGCGTTGCTGGCGTTTTTCCATAGGCTCCGCCCCCCTGACGAGCATCA
CAAAAATCGACGCTCAAGTCAGAGGTGGCGAAACCCGACAGGACTATAAAGATACCAGGCGTTTCCCCCT
GGAAGCTCCCTCGTGCGCTCTCCTGTTCCGACCCTGCCGCTTACCGGATACCTGTCCGCCTTTCTCCCTT
CGGGAAGCGTGGCGCTTTCTCATAGCTCACGCTGTAGGTATCTCAGTTCGGTGTAGGTCGTTCGCTCCAA
GCTGGGCTGTGTGCACGAACCCCCCGTTCAGCCCGACCGCTGCGCCTTATCCGGTAACTATCGTCTTGAG
TCCAACCCGGTAAGACACGACTTATCGCCACTGGCAGCAGCCACTGGTAACAGGATTAGCAGAGCGAGGT
ATGTAGGCGGTGCTACAGAGTTCTTGAAGTGGTGGCCTAACTACGGCTACACTAGAAGAACAGTATTTGG
TATCTGCGCTCTGCTGAAGCCAGTTACCTTCGGAAAAAGAGTTGGTAGCTCTTGATCCGGCAAACAAACC
ACCGCTGGTAGCGGTGGTTTTTTTGTTTGCAAGCAGCAGATTACGCGCAGAAAAAAAGGATCTCAAGAAG
ATCCTTTGATCTTTTCTACGGGGTCTGACGCTCAGTGGAACGAAAACTCACGTTAAGGGATTTTGGTCAT
GAGATTATCAAAAAGGATCTTCACCTAGATCCTTTTAAATTAAAAATGAAGTTTTAAATCAATCTAAAGT
ATATATGAGTAAACTTGGTCTGACAGTTACCAATGCTTAATCAGTGAGGCACCTATCTCAGCGATCTGTC
TATTTCGTTCATCCATAGTTGCCTGACTCCCCGTCGTGTAGATAACTACGATACGGGAGGGCTTACCATC
TGGCCCCAGTGCTGCAATGATACCGCGAGACCCACGCTCACCGGCTCCAGATTTATCAGCAATAAACCAG
CCAGCCGGAAGGGCCGAGCGCAGAAGTGGTCCTGCAACTTTATCCGCCTCCATCCAGTCTATTAATTGTT
GCCGGGAAGCTAGAGTAAGTAGTTCGCCAGTTAATAGTTTGCGCAACGTTGTTGCCATTGCTACAGGCAT
CGTGGTGTCACGCTCGTCGTTTGGTATGGCTTCATTCAGCTCCGGTTCCCAACGATCAAGGCGAGTTACA
TGATCCCCCATGTTGTGCAAAAAAGCGGTTAGCTCCTTCGGTCCTCCGATCGTTGTCAGAAGTAAGTTGG
CCGCAGTGTTATCACTCATGGTTATGGCAGCACTGCATAATTCTCTTACTGTCATGCCATCCGTAAGATG
CTTTTCTGTGACTGGTGAGTACTCAACCAAGTCATTCTGAGAATAGTGTATGCGGCGACCGAGTTGCTCT
TGCCCGGCGTCAATACGGGATAATACCGCGCCACATAGCAGAACTTTAAAAGTGCTCATCATTGGAAAAC
GTTCTTCGGGGCGAAAACTCTCAAGGATCTTACCGCTGTTGAGATCCAGTTCGATGTAACCCACTCGTGC
ACCCAACTGATCTTCAGCATCTTTTACTTTCACCAGCGTTTCTGGGTGAGCAAAAACAGGAAGGCAAAAT
GCCGCAAAAAAGGGAATAAGGGCGACACGGAAATGTTGAATACTCATACTCTTCCTTTT
